Addgene plasmid #22406: pAc5.1B-lambdaN-HA-DmGW182
Depositing lab: Elisa Izaurralde. Depositing organization: Max Planck Institute for Developmental Biology. Publication: mRNA degradation by miRNAs and GW182 requires both CCR4:NOT deadenylase and DCP1:DCP2 decapping complexes. Behm-Ansmant I, Rehwinkel J, Doerks T, Stark A, Bork P, Izaurralde E. Genes Dev. 2006 Jul 15. 20(14):1885-98. 10.1101/gad.1424106 PubMed 16815998.
Backbone
  Vector backbone: pAc5.1B-lambdaN
  Backbone manufacturer: Elisa Izaurralde
  Backbone size w/o insert (bp): 5459
  Vector type: Drosophila expression
Growth in bacteria
  Bacterial resistance: Ampicillin, 100 μg/mL
  Growth temperature: 37°C
  Growth strain: DH5alpha
  Growth instructions: Dh5 alpha and XL1-blue
  Copy number: High Copy
Gene/Insert
  Gene/Insert name: gawky, variant A (alt name: GW182)
  Species: D. melanogaster (fly)
  Insert size (bp): 4155
  GenBank ID: NM_166780
  Entrez Gene: gw (a.k.a. Dmel_CG31992, CG11484, CG31992, CG9905, Dmel\CG31992, GQ182, GW, GW182, Gw, Gw182, anon-EST:Posey205, dGW182, gw182)
  Tag / fusion protein: lambdaN-HA (N terminal on backbone)
  Cloning method: Restriction Enzyme; 5′ cloning site HindIII (not destroyed); 3′ cloning site NotI (not destroyed)
  Sequencing primers: 5′ Ac5 forward primer site; 3′ BGH reverse priming site
Terms and licenses: Academic/Nonprofit Terms; Industry Terms: Not Available to Industry
How to cite: pAc5.1B-lambdaN-HA-DmGW182 was a gift from Elisa Izaurralde (Addgene plasmid # 22406 ; http://n2t.net/addgene:22406 ; RRID:Addgene_22406)
