[The description below was written by a language model from this plasmid's Addgene catalogue record and pLannotate feature annotations shown in this document.]
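Description:
pAc5.1B-lambdaN-HA-DmGW182 is a Drosophila expression plasmid built on a pAc5.1B backbone that was modified to carry an N-terminal lambdaN-HA tag. It is maintained in E. coli through a high-copy ColE1/pUC-type origin and selected with ampicillin via the β-lactamase gene and its own promoter. The feature table also lists short fragments of a tetracycline resistance gene and SV40 large T antigen. These appear to be non-functional backbone remnants rather than working markers. No selectable marker for fly cells is annotated.

The payload is the coding sequence of Drosophila melanogaster gawky (GW182), variant A, about 4.15 kb, cloned between HindIII and NotI sites that both remain intact. Expression is driven by the strong constitutive actin 5C (Ac5) promoter, and an SV40 polyadenylation signal lies downstream. The open reading frame begins with a short fragment of the bacteriophage lambda N protein, the peptide that binds boxB RNA hairpins. An HA epitope follows (annotated as a partial match to a 3xHA element), and then GW182. A backbone V5 tag is annotated downstream of the insert, but the record does not say whether it is translated in frame.

The lambdaN peptide allows the fusion protein to be tethered to a reporter mRNA carrying boxB sites, while the HA tag allows detection or immunoprecipitation. The associated publication concerns mRNA degradation by miRNAs and GW182 through deadenylation and decapping complexes. The plasmid therefore fits tethering assays in cultured Drosophila cells that test whether recruiting GW182 directly to a transcript is enough to silence or destabilise it, although the record does not state this use outright.
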