Features (pLannotate 1.2.2; 11 found; start..end, strand, type, name):
     56..2568    +  promoter       Ac5 promoter: Drosophila melanogaster actin 5C promoter
   2589..2654    +  CDS            N (fragment): REGN_LAMBD - Experimental evidence at protein level: Swiss-Prot protein existence level 1. Plays a role as a transcriptional antitermination factor that allows the virus to initiate its lytic phase. Activates expression of the delayed viral early genes by modifying host RNA polymerase (RNAP) into a form that is resistant to termination signals. This antitermination function requires the host NusA protein which serves to stabilize the interaction between antitermination protein N and host RNA polymerase. From Escherichia phage lambda (Bacteriophage lambda).
   2682..2708    +  CDS            3xHA (fragment): three tandem HA epitope tags
   2709..6860    +  CDS            gw: GAWKY_DROME - Also known as GW182 From Drosophila melanogaster (Fruit fly).
   6899..6940    +  CDS            V5 tag: epitope tag from simian virus 5
   7040..7174    -  polyA_signal   SV40 poly(A) signal: SV40 polyadenylation signal
   7197..7281    -  CDS            large T antigen (fragment): large T antigen from SV40 (simian virus 40)
   7282..7752    +  CDS            TcR (fragment): tetracycline efflux protein; tet; confers resistance to tetracycline
   7796..8384    -  rep_origin     ori: high-copy-number ColE1/pMB1/pBR322/pUC origin of replication
   8555..9415    -  CDS            AmpR: β-lactamase; bla; confers resistance to ampicillin, carbenicillin, and related antibiotics
   9416..9520    -  promoter       AmpR promoter: bla
>Addgene plasmid #22406 | pAc5.1B-lambdaN-HA-DmGW182 | depositor full sequence | sequence record 10301 | Author sequence
CTTCAAGGAATTAATTCTATATTCTAAAAACACAAATGATACTTCTAAAAAAAATCATGAATGGCATCAA
CTCTGAATCAAATCTTTGCAGATGCACCTACTTCTCATTTCCACTGTCACATCATTTTTCCAGATCTCGC
TGCCTGTTATGTGGCCCACAAACCAAGACACGTTTTATGGCCATTAAAGCTGGCTGATCGTCGCCAAACA
CCAAATACATATCAATATGTACATTCGAGAAAGAAGCGATCAAAGAAGCGTCTTCGGGCGAGTAGGAGAA
TGCGGAGGAGAAGGAGAACGAGCTGATCTAGTATCTCTCCACAATCCAATGCCAACTGACCAACTGGCCA
TATTCGGAGCAATTTGAAGCCAATTTCCATCGCCTGGCGATCGCTCCATTCTTGGCTATATGTTTTTCAC
CGTTCCCGGGGCCATTTTCAAAGACTCGTCGGTAAGATAAGATTGTGTCACTCGCTGTCTCTCTTCATTT
GTCGAAGAATGCTGAGGAATTTCGCGATGACGTCGGCGAGTATTTTGAAGAATGAGAATAATTTGTATTT
ATACGAAAATCAGTTAGTGGAATTTTCTACAAAAACATGTTATCTATAGATAATTTTGTTGCAAAATATG
TTGACTATGACAAAGATTGTATGTATATACCTTTAATGTATTCTCATTTTCTTATGTATTTATAATGGCA
ATGATGATACTGATGATATTTTAAGATGATGCCAGACCACAGGCTGATTTCTGCGTCTTTTGCCGAACGC
AGTGCATGTGCGGTTGTTGTTTTTTGGAATAGTTTCAATTTTCGGACTGTCCGCTTTGATTTCAGTTTCT
TGGCTTATTCAAAAAGCAAAGTAAAGCCAAAAAAGCGAGATGGCAATACCAAATGCGGCAAAACGGTAGT
GGAAGGAAAGGGGTGCGGGGCAGCGGAAGGAAGGGTGGGGCGGGGCGTGGCGGGGTCTGTGGCTGGGCGC
GACGTCACCGACGTTGGAGCCACTCCTTTGACCATGTGTGCGTGTGTGTATTATTCGTGTCTCGCCACTC
GCCGGTTGTTTTTTTCTTTTTATCTCGCTCTCTCTAGCGCCATCTCGTACGCATGCTCAACGCACCGCAT
GTTGCCGTGTCCTTTATGCGTCATTTTGGCTCGAAATAGGCAATTATTTAAACAAAGATTAGTCAACGAA
AACGCTAAAATAAATAAGTCTACAATATGGTTACTTATTGCCATGTGTGTGCAGCCAACGATAGCAACAA
AAGCAACAACACAGTGGCTTTCCCTCTTTCACTTTTTGTTTGCAAGCGCGTGCGAGCAAGACGGCACGAC
CGGCAAACGCAATTACGCTGACAAAGAGCAGACGAAGTTTTGGCCGAAAAACATCAAGGCGCCTGATACG
AATGCATTTGCAATAACAATTGCGATATTTAATATTGTTTATGAAGCTGTTTGACTTCAAAACACACAAA
AAAAAAAATAAAACAAATTATTTGAAAGAGAATTAGGAATCGGACAGCTTATCGTTACGGGCTAACAGCA
CACCGAGACGAAATAGCTTACCTGACGTCACAGCCTCTGGAAGAACTGCCGCCAAGCAGAGAGAGAGAGA
AAAAGAGGGAGAGCAGCTTAGACCGCATGTGCTTGTGTGTGAGGCGTCTCTCTCTTCGTCTCCTGTTTGC
GCAAACGCATAGACTGCACTGAGAAAATCGATTACCTATTTTTTATGAATGAATATTTGCACTATTACTA
TTCAAAACTATTAAGATAGCAATCACATTCAATAGCCAAATACTATACCACCTGAGCGATGCAACGAAAT
GATCAATTTGAGCAAAAATGCTGCATATTTAGGACGGCATCATTATAGAAATGCTTCTTGCTGTGTACTT
TTCTCTCGTCTGGCAGCTGTTTCGCCGTTATTGTTAAAACCGGCTTAAGTTAGGTGTGTTTTCTACGACT
AGTGATGCCCCTACTAGAAGATGTGTGTTGCACAAATGTCCCTGAATAACCAATTTGAAGTGCAGATAGC
AGTAAACGTAAGCTAATATGAATATTATTTAACTGTAATGTTTTAATATCGCTGGACATTACTAATAAAC
CCACTATAAACACATGTACATATGTATGTTTTGGCATACAATGAGTAGTTGGGGAAAAAATGTGTAAAAG
CACCGTGACCATCACAGCATAAAGATAACCAGCTGAAGTATCGAATATGAGTAACCCCCAAATTGAATCA
CATGCCGCAACTGATAGGACCCATGGAAGTACACTCTTCATGGCGATATACAAGACACACACAAGCACGA
ACACCCAGTTGCGGAGGAAATTCTCCGTAAATGAAAACCCAATCGGCGAACAATTCATACCCATATATGG
TAAAAGTTTTGAACGCGACTTGAGAGCGGAGAGCATTGCGGCTGATAAGGTTTTAGCGCTAAGCGGGCTT
TATAAAACGGGCTGCGGGACCAGTTTTCATATCACTACCGTTTGAGTTCTTGTGCTGTGTGGATACTCCT
CCCGACACAAAGCCGCTCCATCAGCCAGCAGTCGTCTAATCCAGAGACCCCGGATCGGGGTACCCAACAT
GGACGCACAAACACGACGACGTGAGCGTCGCGCTGAGAAACAAGCTCAATGGAAAGCTGCAAACGGTGGA
TCTCCTCCAAGCTTGATGGCTTACCCATACGATGTTCCAGATTACGCTATGCGTGAAGCCCTTTTTTCCC
AAGATGGCTGGGGCTGTCAGCATGTTAACCAGGATACTAATTGGGAAGTTCCCAGTTCGCCAGAACCAGC
CAATAAGGATGCACCCGGTCCACCAATGTGGAAGCCAAGCATTAACAATGGTACTGATCTTTGGGAGTCC
AATTTGAGAAACGGAGGTCAGCCGGCCGCACAGCAAGTTCCAAAGCCGTCGTGGGGTCATACACCATCCT
CTAACTTAGGTGGAACATGGGGTGAGGACGACGATGGCGCCGATAGTAGTAGTGTGTGGACTGGAGGAGC
TGTTAGCAACGCGGGATCCGGAGCTGCAGTGGGAGTAAACCAAGCCGGAGTTAATGTCGGTCCAGGCGGT
GTTGTTTCGTCTGGCGGACCTCAGTGGGGACAAGGTGTCGTTGGCGTCGGACTTGGATCAACTGGAGGTA
ACGGGTCAAGCAATATAACTGGATCGTCTGGAGTCGCAACAGGTAGTAGCGGAAACTCCAGCAACGCTGG
TAACGGTTGGGGAGACCCTCGTGAAATACGCCCTTTGGGAGTTGGTGGCTCCATGGATATTCGAAATGTT
GAACATCGCGGCGGTAACGGTTCTGGAGCAACTTCGAGCGATCCACGAGACATTCGCATGATCGATCCGC
GTGACCCTATTCGAGGAGATCCCCGTGGAATATCTGGTCGTCTTAATGGGACCTCTGAAATGTGGGGTCA
TCATCCACAAATGTCCCATAACCAGTTGCAAGGTATCAACAAAATGGTTGGTCAAAGTGTAGCAACTGCC
AGCACCAGTGTCGGAACATCTGGCTCGGGCATCGGTCCTGGAGGTCCCGGTCCTAGTACAGTATCAGGCA
ATATCCCAACACAGTGGGGGCCTGCTCAACCGGTAAGCGTTGGTGTAAGTGGTCCCAAAGACATGTCAAA
ACAGATAAGTGGATGGGAGGAACCATCACCACCGCCTCAGCGTCGCAGTATTCCTAACTACGATGATGGT
ACATCGTTGTGGGGTCAGCAAACTCGTGTTCCCGCTGCAAGCGGTCACTGGAAAGACATGACTGATTCGA
TAGGTCGTAGTAGTCATCTCATGCGTGGCCAAAGCCAAACGGGAGGTATAGGAATAGCCGGCGTTGGAAA
TAGCAATGTTCCAGTGGGAGCCAATCCAAGTAATCCTATAAGCAGTGTAGTTGGACCTCAAGCCCGGATT
CCATCTGTGGGCGGCGTACAACACAAACCAGACGGCGGCGCTATGTGGGTGCATTCCGGCAATGTAGGTG
GCAGAAATAATGTTGCTGCTGTTACTACTTGGGGAGATGACACTCATAGCGTTAATGTCGGCGCTCCCAG
CAGTGGCAGTGTATCCAGCAACAATTGGGTTGATGACAAGTCCAACTCAACCTTGGCACAAAACTCTTGG
AGCGACCCGGCCCCTGTTGGAGTTAGTTGGGGCAATAAGCAAAGCAAACCGCCAAGCAATAGTGCTTCAT
CAGGTTGGAGCACTGCTGCGGGCGTGGTGGATGGGGTTGATCTAGGATCTGAGTGGAACACGCACGGGGG
GATTATTGGAAAATCTCAGCAACAACAAAAACTAGCGGGACTTAACGTGGGAATGGTGAACGTAATTAAC
GCGGAGATCATTAAGCAAAGCAAGCAATACAGGATCCTTGTCGAGAACGGCTTTAAAAAGGAAGATGTAG
AGCGGGCATTAGTGATTGCTAATATGAACATCGAAGAGGCAGCCGATATGCTCCGTGCCAACTCATCCCT
ATCAATGGATGGTTGGCGTCGACATGATGAGTCCCTTGGATCTTATGCCGACCACAATAGTTCAACAAGC
AGCGGTGGATTTGCTGGTCGTTACCCGGTCAACAGTGGACAACCTTCAATGTCCTTTCCTCATAATAACC
TTATGAATAACATGGGAGGTACCGCTGTTACTGGAGGTAACAACAATACAAACATGACAGCTTTACAGGT
GCAAAAGTATTTAAATCAAGGGCAACATGGTGTCGCTGTTGGACCGCAAGCCGTTGGTAATTCTTCAGCA
GTATCTGTCGGATTTGGTCAGAACACGTCTAACGCAGCAGTGGCAGGAGCAGCCTCTGCAAATATAGCAG
CAAATACAAACAACCAACCGTCTGGTCAGCAAATTCGCATGCTAGGCCAGCAAATTCAGTTGGCCATTCA
TAGTGGTTTCATATCTAGTCAGATATTGACTCAACCGCTAACTCAAACAACCCTTAACCTTTTAAACCAA
CTTCTTAGCAATATTAAGCATCTCCAGGCTGCACAGCAATCCCTTACCCGCGGGGGAAATGTCAATCCAA
TGGCAGTGAATGTGGCTATATCTAAATACAAGCAGCAAATCCAGAATTTACAGAACCAGATAAGTGCACA
ACAGGCTGTGTATGTAAAACAGCAAAATATGCAACCAACTTCACAACAACAACAGCCCCAACAACAGCAA
CTTCCTTCTGTTCATCTAAGTAACTCAGGCAACGACTATTTAAGAGGTCACGATGCAATAAATAATTTGC
AAAGCAACTTTTCTGAGCTCAATATTAATAAGCCAAGTGGATATCAAGGAGCGTCCAATCAACAATCCCG
ATTAAATCAGTGGAAGCTTCCAGTATTAGATAAGGAGATCAACTCTGACAGTACGGAATTTTCTCGTGCC
CCAGGTGCAACGAAACAAAATTTGACGGCCAACACAAGCAACATAAACTCTTTGGGTCTTCAAAACGATA
GTACATGGTCAACTGGACGCAGTATTGGTGACGGTTGGCCTGATCCCTCATCTGATAACGAGAATAAAGA
CTGGTCTGTTGCTCAGCCAACTTCAGCAGCAACTGCTTACACTGATCTGGTCCAAGAGTTTGAGCCAGGC
AAGCCATGGAAGGGTTCACAGATCAAAAGCATAGAAGATGATCCCAGCATTACACCAGGAAGCGTTGCTA
GATCTCCATTGTCTATTAATTCGACGCCAAAAGATGCTGACATATTTGCCAATACCGGTAAAAATTCACC
GACTGATTTACCGCCACTAAGTTTATCGTCGTCTACATGGAGTTTTAATCCAAACCAAAATTATCCGAGT
CACAGTTGGTCTGACAATAGTCAACAATGTACCGCCACTTCGGAGCTTTGGACAAGCCCGCTAAATAAAT
CATCGTCTCGAGGTCCCCCGCCAGGATTGACTGCCAATTCAAATAAATCTGCAAATAGTAATGCGTCAAC
GCCAACAACTATTACCGGAGGTGCGAATGGATGGTTACAGCCTCGAAGTGGCGGTGTTCAAACCACAAAC
ACTAATTGGACAGGTGGTAACACCACTTGGGGCTCCAGTTGGTTGCTTTTGAAAAATCTAACAGCACAGA
TTGATGGTCCTACTTTGCGTACACTGTGTATGCAGCATGGGCCCCTTGTCAGCTTTCACCCGTATTTGAA
CCAAGGAATTGCCTTATGTAAATATACTACTCGTGAGGAGGCGAACAAGGCGCAAATGGCGTTAAACAAC
TGTGTCCTCGCCAACACCACAATATTTGCTGAATCTCCCAGCGAGAACGAGGTGCAAAGCATTATGCAGC
ACTTACCACAAACTCCTTCCTCTACAAGCTCTAGTGGAACTAGTGGTGGCAACGTCGGAGGCGTCGGCAC
TTCAGCCAATAATGCAAACAGTGGTTCTGCAGCTTGTCTGTCCGGAAACAATAGCGGCAACGGAAACGGC
AGCGCGAGCGGCGCCGGCAGCGGCAACAATGGCAACAGTAGCTGCAACAACAGTGCCGCCGGGGGGGGCA
GCAGCAGCAACAACACGATTACCACTGTAGCAAATTCGAATCTTGTTGGTTCTAGTGGCTCTGTCTCAAA
TTCCTCTGGCGTTACTGCTAACTCTAGTACTGTTTCTGTAGTTAGTTGTACAGCGAGTGGGAATTCCATA
AATGGGGCAGGTACTGCAAACAGTTCTGGTTCAAAGAGTAGTGCAAACAATTTAGCTAGCGGCCAGTCTA
GCGCTTCTAACTTAACTAATAGCACCAATTCAACATGGCGACAAACTAGCCAAAACCAAGCTCTTCAAAG
TCAAAGCAGGCCATCAGGCAGAGAAGCTGACTTTGATTATATATCTCTCGTTTATTCCATTGTTGATGAT
TAAGCGGCCGCTCGAGTCTAGAGGGCCCGCGGTTCGAAGGTAAGCCTATCCCTAACCCTCTCCTCGGTCT
CGATTCTACGCGTACCGGTCATCATCACCATCACCATTGAGTTTAAACCCGCTGATCAGCCTCGACTGTG
CCTTCTAAGGCCTGAGCTCGCTGATCAGCCTCGATCGAGGATCCAGACATGATAAGATACATTGATGAGT
TTGGACAAACCACAACTAGAATGCAGTGAAAAAAATGCTTTATTTGTGAAATTTGTGATGCTATTGCTTT
ATTTGTAACCATTATAAGCTGCAATAAACAAGTTAACAACAACAATTGCATTCATTTTATGTTTCAGGTT
CAGGGGGAGGTGTGGGAGGTTTTTTAAAGCAAGTAAAACCTCTACAAATGTGGTATGGCTGATTATGATC
AGTCGACCGATGCCCTTGAGAGCCTTCAACCCAGTCAGCTCCTTCCGGTGGGCGCGGGGCATGACTATCG
TCGCCGCACTTATGACTGTCTTCTTTATCATGCAACTCGTAGGACAGGTGCCGGCAGCGCTCTGGGTCAT
TTTCGGCGAGGACCGCTTTCGCTGGAGCGCGACGATGATCGGCCTGTCGCTTGCGGTATTCGGAATCTTG
CACGCCCTCGCTCAAGCCTTCGTCACTGGTCCCGCCACCAAACGTTTCGGCGAGAAGCAGGCCATTATCG
CCGGCATGGCGGCCGACGCGCTGGGCTACGTCTTGCTGGCGTTCGCGACGCGAGGCTGGATGGCCTTCCC
CATTATGATTCTTCTCGCTTCCGGCGGCATCGGGATGCCCGCGTTGCAGGCCATGCTGTCCAGGCAGGTA
GATGACGACCATCAGGGACAGCTTCAAGGATCGCTCGCGGCTCTTACCAGCCAGCAAAAGGCCAGGAACC
GTAAAAAGGCCGCGTTGCTGGCGTTTTTCCATAGGCTCCGCCCCCCTGACGAGCATCACAAAAATCGACG
CTCAAGTCAGAGGTGGCGAAACCCGACAGGACTATAAAGATACCAGGCGTTTCCCCCTGGAAGCTCCCTC
GTGCGCTCTCCTGTTCCGACCCTGCCGCTTACCGGATACCTGTCCGCCTTTCTCCCTTCGGGAAGCGTGG
CGCTTTCTCAATGCTCACGCTGTAGGTATCTCAGTTCGGTGTAGGTCGTTCGCTCCAAGCTGGGCTGTGT
GCACGAACCCCCCGTTCAGCCCGACCGCTGCGCCTTATCCGGTAACTATCGTCTTGAGTCCAACCCGGTA
AGACACGACTTATCGCCACTGGCAGCAGCCACTGGTAACAGGATTAGCAGAGCGAGGTATGTAGGCGGTG
CTACAGAGTTCTTGAAGTGGTGGCCTAACTACGGCTACACTAGAAGGACAGTATTTGGTATCTGCGCTCT
GCTGAAGCCAGTTACCTTCGGAAAAAGAGTTGGTAGCTCTTGATCCGGCAAACAAACCACCGCTGGTAGC
GGTGGTTTTTTTGTTTGCAAGCAGCAGATTACGCGCAGAAAAAAAGGATCTCAAGAAGATCCTTTGATCT
TTTCTACGGGGTCTGACGCTCAGTGGAACGAAAACTCACGTTAAGGGATTTTGGTCATGAGATTATCAAA
AAGGATCTTCACCTAGATCCTTTTAAATTAAAAATGAAGTTTTAAATCAATCTAAAGTATATATGAGTAA
ACTTGGTCTGACAGTTACCAATGCTTAATCAGTGAGGCACCTATCTCAGCGATCTGTCTATTTCGTTCAT
CCATAGTTGCCTGACTCCCCGTCGTGTAGATAACTACGATACGGGAGGGCTTACCATCTGGCCCCAGTGC
TGCAATGATACCGCGAGACCCACGCTCACCGGCTCCAGATTTATCAGCAATAAACCAGCCAGCCGGAAGG
GCCGAGCGCAGAAGTGGTCCTGCAACTTTATCCGCCTCCATCCAGTCTATTAATTGTTGCCGGGAAGCTA
GAGTAAGTAGTTCGCCAGTTAATAGTTTGCGCAACGTTGTTGCCATTGCTGCAGGCATCGTGGTGTCACG
CTCGTCGTTTGGTATGGCTTCATTCAGCTCCGGTTCCCAACGATCAAGGCGAGTTACATGATCCCCCATG
TTGTGCAAAAAAGCGGTTAGCTCCTTCGGTCCTCCGATCGTTGTCAGAAGTAAGTTGGCCGCAGTGTTAT
CACTCATGGTTATGGCAGCACTGCATAATTCTCTTACTGTCATGCCATCCGTAAGATGCTTTTCTGTGAC
TGGTGAGTACTCAACCAAGTCATTCTGAGAATAGTGTATGCGGCGACCGAGTTGCTCTTGCCCGGCGTCA
ACACGGGATAATACCGCGCCACATAGCAGAACTTTAAAAGTGCTCATCATTGGAAAACGTTCTTCGGGGC
GAAAACTCTCAAGGATCTTACCGCTGTTGAGATCCAGTTCGATGTAACCCACTCGTGCACCCAACTGATC
TTCAGCATCTTTTACTTTCACCAGCGTTTCTGGGTGAGCAAAAACAGGAAGGCAAAATGCCGCAAAAAAG
GGAATAAGGGCGACACGGAAATGTTGAATACTCATACTCTTCCTTTTTCAATATTATTGAAGCATTTATC
AGGGTTATTGTCTCATGAGCGGATACATATTTGAATGTATTTAGAAAAATAAACAAATAGGGGTTCCGCG
CACATTTCCCCGAAAAGTGCCACCTGACGTCTAAGAAACCATTATTATCATGACATTAACCTATAAAAAT
AGGCGTATCACGAGGCCCTTTCGT
