>Addgene plasmid #22406 | pAc5.1B-lambdaN-HA-DmGW182 | addgene partial sequence | sequence record 28226 | 22406 with AC5
AGACCCGGNTCGGGGTACCCAACATGGACGCACAAACACGACGACGTGAGCGTCGCGCTGAGAAACAAGC
TCAATGGAAAGCTGCAAACGGTGGATCTCCTCCAAGCTTGATGGCTTACCCATACGATGTTCCAGATTAC
GCTATGCGTGAAGCCCTTTTTTCCCAAGATGGCTGGGGCTGTCAGCATGTTAACCAGGATACTAATTGGG
AAGTTCCCAGTTCGCCAGAACCAGCCAATAAGGATGCACCCGGTCCACCAATGTGGAAGCCAAGCATTAA
CAATGGTACTGATCTTTGGGAGTCCAATTTGAGAAACGGAGGTCAGCCGGCCGCACAGCAAGTTCCAAAG
CCGTCGTGGGGTCATACACCATCCTCTAACTTAAGTGGAACATGGGGTGAGGACGAAGATGGCGCGGATN
AGTAGTAN
